Addgene plasmid #35001: Otx2
Depositing lab: Malin Parmar. Depositing organization: Lund University. Publication: Direct conversion of human fibroblasts to dopaminergic neurons. Pfisterer U, Kirkeby A, Torper O, Wood J, Nelander J, Dufour A, Bjorklund A, Lindvall O, Jakobsson J, Parmar M. Proc Natl Acad Sci U S A. 2011 Jun 21;108(25):10343-8. Epub 2011 Jun 6. 10.1073/pnas.1105135108 PubMed 21646515.
Backbone
  Vector backbone: pCCL-cppt-PGK-WPRE
  Backbone manufacturer: Malin Parmar
  Backbone size w/o insert (bp): 7041
  Vector type: Mammalian Expression, Lentiviral
Growth in bacteria
  Bacterial resistance: Ampicillin, 100 μg/mL
  Growth temperature: 37°C
  Growth strain: Stbl3
  Copy number: Unknown
Gene/Insert
  Gene/Insert name: Homeobox protein OTX2 (alt name: Otx2)
  Species: M. musculus (mouse)
  Insert size (bp): 870
  GenBank ID: NT_039606.7
  Entrez Gene: Otx2 (a.k.a. E130306E05Rik)
  Cloning method: Restriction Enzyme; 5′ cloning site BamHI (not destroyed); 3′ cloning site SalI (not destroyed)
  Sequencing primers: 5′ GCAGAGGTCCTATCCCATGA; 3′ GGAAGTTGAGCCAGCATAGC
Terms and licenses: Academic/Nonprofit Terms; Industry Terms: Not Available to Industry
How to cite: Otx2 was a gift from Malin Parmar (Addgene plasmid # 35001 ; http://n2t.net/addgene:35001 ; RRID:Addgene_35001)
