[The description below was written by a language model from this plasmid's Addgene catalogue record and pLannotate feature annotations shown in this document.]
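Description:
Otx2 is a third-generation-style, self-inactivating HIV-1 lentiviral transfer plasmid built on the pCCL-cppt-PGK-WPRE backbone, carrying the mouse Otx2 coding sequence for constitutive expression in mammalian cells. In bacteria it is maintained through a high-copy ColE1/pUC-type origin and selected with ampicillin via the β-lactamase gene. An f1 origin, T3 and T7 promoters, and remnants of the lac region (lacI and lacZα fragments, lac promoter and operator) are leftovers of the cloning-vector skeleton. The full sequence is 7,911 nt, consistent with a roughly 7 kb backbone plus an insert of about 870 bp cloned between BamHI and SalI sites.

The viral genome is transcribed in packaging cells from a CMV enhancer/promoter fused to a truncated 5' LTR, which makes genomic RNA production independent of Tat. Downstream lie the Ψ packaging signal with a gag fragment, the Rev response element for nuclear export of the unspliced RNA, and the cPPT/CTS, which improves nuclear import and transduction efficiency. The internal cassette uses the human PGK promoter to drive the Otx2 open reading frame, followed by a WPRE to enhance transcript stability and expression. No epitope tag or reporter is annotated. The ΔU3 3' LTR renders the integrated provirus transcriptionally self-inactivating, so expression depends on the PGK promoter alone; an SV40 poly(A) signal and SV40 origin follow the LTR.

OTX2 is a homeobox transcription factor involved in brain and sense-organ development. The associated publication concerns direct conversion of human fibroblasts into dopaminergic neurons, indicating use of this vector to deliver Otx2 as a candidate reprogramming factor.
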