Features (pLannotate 1.2.2; 27 found; start..end, strand, type, name):
     27..131     +  promoter       AmpR promoter: bla
    132..992     +  CDS            AmpR: β-lactamase; bla; confers resistance to ampicillin, carbenicillin, and related antibiotics
   1163..1751    +  rep_origin     ori: high-copy-number ColE1/pMB1/pBR322/pUC origin of replication
   1934..2026    +  CDS            lacI (fragment): lac repressor; lacI; The lac repressor binds to the lac operator to inhibit transcription in E. coli. This inhibition can be relieved by adding lactose or isopropyl-β-D-thiogalactopyranoside (IPTG).
   2039..2060    +  protein_bind   CAP binding site: CAP binding activates transcription in the presence of cAMP. E. coli catabolite activator protein
   2075..2105    +  promoter       lac promoter: promoter for the E. coli lac operon
   2113..2129    +  protein_bind   lac operator: The lac repressor binds to the lac operator to inhibit transcription in E. coli. This inhibition can be relieved by adding lactose or isopropyl-β-D-thiogalactopyranoside (IPTG). lac repressor encoded by lacI
   2174..2192    +  promoter       T3 promoter: promoter for bacteriophage T3 RNA polymerase
   2293..2672    +  enhancer       CMV enhancer: human cytomegalovirus immediate early enhancer
   2673..2876    +  promoter       CMV promoter: human cytomegalovirus (CMV) immediate early promoter
   2891..3071    +  LTR            5' LTR (truncated): truncated 5' long terminal repeat (LTR) from HIV-1
   3115..3240    +  misc_feature   HIV-1 Ψ: packaging signal of human immunodeficiency virus type 1
   3224..3587    +  CDS            HIV-1 gag (fragment): gag protein from human immunodeficiency virus 1; gag
   3682..4018    +  ncRNA          RRE: Accession: RF00036 - HIV Rev response element
   4343..4443    +  CDS            Rev (fragment): human immunodeficiency virus 1 (HIV-1) Rev protein; rev; enhances nuclear export of unspliced and incompletely spliced viral mRNAs
   4462..4579    +  misc_feature   cPPT/CTS: central polypurine tract and central termination sequence of HIV-1
   4599..4622    -  misc_feature   MCS (fragment): pBluescript multiple cloning site
   4626..5136    +  promoter       hPGK promoter: human phosphoglycerate kinase 1 promoter
   5145..6011    +  CDS            Otx2: OTX2_MOUSE - Also known as Otx-2. Experimental evidence at protein level: Swiss-Prot protein existence level 1. Transcription factor probably involved in the development of the brain and the sense organs. Can bind to the bicoid/BCD target sequence (BTS): 5'-TCTAATCCC-3'. From Mus musculus (Mouse).
   6021..6567    +  misc_feature   WPRE (fragment): woodchuck hepatitis virus posttranscriptional regulatory element
   6582..6650    +  CDS            nef (fragment): NEF_HV1Z2 - Experimental evidence at protein level: Swiss-Prot protein existence level 1. Extracellular Nef protein targets CD4(+) T-lymphocytes for apoptosis by interacting with CXCR4 surface receptors. From Human immunodeficiency virus type 1 group M subtype D (isolate Z2/CDC-Z34) (HIV-1).
   6652..6885    +  LTR            3' LTR (ΔU3): self-inactivating 3' long terminal repeat (LTR) from HIV-1
   6957..7078    +  polyA_signal   SV40 poly(A) signal: SV40 polyadenylation signal
   7097..7232    +  rep_origin     SV40 ori: SV40 origin of replication
   7265..7283    -  promoter       T7 promoter: promoter for bacteriophage T7 RNA polymerase
   7291..7446    +  CDS            lacZα (fragment): LacZα fragment of β-galactosidase; lacZ fragment
   7454..7909    +  rep_origin     f1 ori (sequence partly withheld): f1 bacteriophage origin of replication; arrow indicates direction of (+) strand synthesis
>Addgene plasmid #35001 | Otx2 | depositor full sequence | sequence record 42520 | Otx2 sequence 7911 bps
CAGGTGGCACTTTTCGGGGAAATGTGCGCGGAACCCCTATTTGTTTATTTTTCTAAATACATTCAAATAT
GTATCCGCTCATGAGACAATAACCCTGATAAATGCTTCAATAATATTGAAAAAGGAAGAGTATGAGTATT
CAACATTTCCGTGTCGCCCTTATTCCCTTTTTTGCGGCATTTTGCCTTCCTGTTTTTGCTCACCCAGAAA
CGCTGGTGAAAGTAAAAGATGCTGAAGATCAGTTGGGTGCACGAGTGGGTTACATCGAACTGGATCTCAA
CAGCGGTAAGATCCTTGAGAGTTTTCGCCCCGAAGAACGTTTTCCAATGATGAGCACTTTTAAAGTTCTG
CTATGTGGCGCGGTATTATCCCGTATTGACGCCGGGCAAGAGCAACTCGGTCGCCGCATACACTATTCTC
AGAATGACTTGGTTGAGTACTCACCAGTCACAGAAAAGCATCTTACGGATGGCATGACAGTAAGAGAATT
ATGCAGTGCTGCCATAACCATGAGTGATAACACTGCGGCCAACTTACTTCTGACAACGATCGGAGGACCG
AAGGAGCTAACCGCTTTTTTGCACAACATGGGGGATCATGTAACTCGCCTTGATCGTTGGGAACCGGAGC
TGAATGAAGCCATACCAAACGACGAGCGTGACACCACGATGCCTGTAGCAATGGCAACAACGTTGCGCAA
ACTATTAACTGGCGAACTACTTACTCTAGCTTCCCGGCAACAATTAATAGACTGGATGGAGGCGGATAAA
GTTGCAGGACCACTTCTGCGCTCGGCCCTTCCGGCTGGCTGGTTTATTGCTGATAAATCTGGAGCCGGTG
AGCGTGGGTCTCGCGGTATCATTGCAGCACTGGGGCCAGATGGTAAGCCCTCCCGTATCGTAGTTATCTA
CACGACGGGGAGTCAGGCAACTATGGATGAACGAAATAGACAGATCGCTGAGATAGGTGCCTCACTGATT
AAGCATTGGTAACTGTCAGACCAAGTTTACTCATATATACTTTAGATTGATTTAAAACTTCATTTTTAAT
TTAAAAGGATCTAGGTGAAGATCCTTTTTGATAATCTCATGACCAAAATCCCTTAACGTGAGTTTTCGTT
CCACTGAGCGTCAGACCCCGTAGAAAAGATCAAAGGATCTTCTTGAGATCCTTTTTTTCTGCGCGTAATC
TGCTGCTTGCAAACAAAAAAACCACCGCTACCAGCGGTGGTTTGTTTGCCGGATCAAGAGCTACCAACTC
TTTTTCCGAAGGTAACTGGCTTCAGCAGAGCGCAGATACCAAATACTGTCCTTCTAGTGTAGCCGTAGTT
AGGCCACCACTTCAAGAACTCTGTAGCACCGCCTACATACCTCGCTCTGCTAATCCTGTTACCAGTGGCT
GCTGCCAGTGGCGATAAGTCGTGTCTTACCGGGTTGGACTCAAGACGATAGTTACCGGATAAGGCGCAGC
GGTCGGGCTGAACGGGGGGTTCGTGCACACAGCCCAGCTTGGAGCGAACGACCTACACCGAACTGAGATA
CCTACAGCGTGAGCTATGAGAAAGCGCCACGCTTCCCGAAGGGAGAAAGGCGGACAGGTATCCGGTAAGC
GGCAGGGTCGGAACAGGAGAGCGCACGAGGGAGCTTCCAGGGGGAAACGCCTGGTATCTTTATAGTCCTG
TCGGGTTTCGCCACCTCTGACTTGAGCGTCGATTTTTGTGATGCTCGTCAGGGGGGCGGAGCCTATGGAA
AAACGCCAGCAACGCGGCCTTTTTACGGTTCCTGGCCTTTTGCTGGCCTTTTGCTCACATGTTCTTTCCT
GCGTTATCCCCTGATTCTGTGGATAACCGTATTACCGCCTTTGAGTGAGCTGATACCGCTCGCCGCAGCC
GAACGACCGAGCGCAGCGAGTCAGTGAGCGAGGAAGCGGAAGAGCGCCCAATACGCAAACCGCCTCTCCC
CGCGCGTTGGCCGATTCATTAATGCAGCTGGCACGACAGGTTTCCCGACTGGAAAGCGGGCAGTGAGCGC
AACGCAATTAATGTGAGTTAGCTCACTCATTAGGCACCCCAGGCTTTACACTTTATGCTTCCGGCTCGTA
TGTTGTGTGGAATTGTGAGCGGATAACAATTTCACACAGGAAACAGCTATGACCATGATTACGCCAAGCG
CGCAATTAACCCTCACTAAAGGGAACAAAAGCTGGAGCTGCAAGCTTGGCCATTGCATACGTTGTATCCA
TATCATAATATGTACATTTATATTGGCTCATGTCCAACATTACCGCCATGTTGACATTGATTATTGACTA
GTTATTAATAGTAATCAATTACGGGGTCATTAGTTCATAGCCCATATATGGAGTTCCGCGTTACATAACT
TACGGTAAATGGCCCGCCTGGCTGACCGCCCAACGACCCCCGCCCATTGACGTCAATAATGACGTATGTT
CCCATAGTAACGCCAATAGGGACTTTCCATTGACGTCAATGGGTGGAGTATTTACGGTAAACTGCCCACT
TGGCAGTACATCAAGTGTATCATATGCCAAGTACGCCCCCTATTGACGTCAATGACGGTAAATGGCCCGC
CTGGCATTATGCCCAGTACATGACCTTATGGGACTTTCCTACTTGGCAGTACATCTACGTATTAGTCATC
GCTATTACCATGGTGATGCGGTTTTGGCAGTACATCAATGGGCGTGGATAGCGGTTTGACTCACGGGGAT
TTCCAAGTCTCCACCCCATTGACGTCAATGGGAGTTTGTTTTGGCACCAAAATCAACGGGACTTTCCAAA
ATGTCGTAACAACTCCGCCCCATTGACGCAAATGGGCGGTAGGCGTGTACGGTGGGAGGTCTATATAAGC
AGAGCTCGTTTAGTGAACCGGGGTCTCTCTGGTTAGACCAGATCTGAGCCTGGGAGCTCTCTGGCTAACT
AGGGAACCCACTGCTTAAGCCTCAATAAAGCTTGCCTTGAGTGCTTCAAGTAGTGTGTGCCCGTCTGTTG
TGTGACTCTGGTAACTAGAGATCCCTCAGACCCTTTTAGTCAGTGTGGAAAATCTCTAGCAGTGGCGCCC
GAACAGGGACCTGAAAGCGAAAGGGAAACCAGAGCTCTCTCGACGCAGGACTCGGCTTGCTGAAGCGCGC
ACGGCAAGAGGCGAGGGGCGGCGACTGGTGAGTACGCCAAAAATTTTGACTAGCGGAGGCTAGAAGGAGA
GAGATGGGTGCGAGAGCGTCAGTATTAAGCGGGGGAGAATTAGATCGCGATGGGAAAAAATTCGGTTAAG
GCCAGGGGGAAAGAAAAAATATAAATTAAAACATATAGTATGGGCAAGCAGGGAGCTAGAACGATTCGCA
GTTAATCCTGGCCTGTTAGAAACATCAGAAGGCTGTAGACAAATACTGGGACAGCTACAACCATCCCTTC
AGACAGGATCAGAAGAACTTAGATCATTATATAATACAGTAGCAACCCTCTATTGTGTGCATCAAAGGAT
AGAGATAAAAGACACCAAGGAAGCTTTAGACAAGATAGAGGAAGAGCAAAACAAAAGTAAGACCACCGCA
CAGCAAGCGGCCGCTGATCTTCAGACCTGGAGGAGGAGATATGAGGGACAATTGGAGAAGTGAATTATAT
AAATATAAAGTAGTAAAAATTGAACCATTAGGAGTAGCACCCACCAAGGCAAAGAGAAGAGTGGTGCAGA
GAGAAAAAAGAGCAGTGGGAATAGGAGCTTTGTTCCTTGGGTTCTTGGGAGCAGCAGGAAGCACTATGGG
CGCAGCCTCAATGACGCTGACGGTACAGGCCAGACAATTATTGTCTGGTATAGTGCAGCAGCAGAACAAT
TTGCTGAGGGCTATTGAGGCGCAACAGCATCTGTTGCAACTCACAGTCTGGGGCATCAAGCAGCTCCAGG
CAAGAATCCTGGCTGTGGAAAGATACCTAAAGGATCAACAGCTCCTGGGGATTTGGGGTTGCTCTGGAAA
ACTCATTTGCACCACTGCTGTGCCTTGGAATGCTAGTTGGAGTAATAAATCTCTGGAACAGATTTGGAAT
CACACGACCTGGATGGAGTGGGACAGAGAAATTAACAATTACACAAGCTTAATACACTCCTTAATTGAAG
AATCGCAAAACCAGCAAGAAAAGAATGAACAAGAATTATTGGAATTAGATAAATGGGCAAGTTTGTGGAA
TTGGTTTAACATAACAAATTGGCTGTGGTATATAAAATTATTCATAATGATAGTAGGAGGCTTGGTAGGT
TTAAGAATAGTTTTTGCTGTACTTTCTATAGTGAATAGAGTTAGGCAGGGATATTCACCATTATCGTTTC
AGACCCACCTCCCAACCCCGAGGGGACCCGACAGGCCCGAAGGAATAGAAGAAGAAGGTGGAGAGAGAGA
CAGAGACAGATCCATTCGATTAGTGAACGGATCTCGACGGTATCGGTTAACTTTTAAAAGAAAAGGGGGG
ATTGGGGGGTACAGTGCAGGGGAAAGAATAGTAGACATAATAGCAACAGACATACAAACTAAAGAATTAC
AAAAACAAATTACAAAAATTCAAAATTTTATCGATCACGAGACTAGCCTCGAGAAGCTTGATATCGAATT
CCCACGGGGTTGGGGTTGCGCCTTTTCCAAGGCAGCCCTGGGTTTGCGCAGGGACGCGGCTGCTCTGGGC
GTGGTTCCGGGAAACGCAGCGGCGCCGACCCTGGGTCTCGCACATTCTTCACGTCCGTTCGCAGCGTCAC
CCGGATCTTCGCCGCTACCCTTGTGGGCCCCCCGGCGACGCTTCCTGCTCCGCCCCTAAGTCGGGAAGGT
TCCTTGCGGTTCGCGGCGTGCCGGACGTGACAAACGGAAGCCGCACGTCTCACTAGTACCCTCGCAGACG
GACAGCGCCAGGGAGCAATGGCAGCGCGCCGACCGCGATGGGCTGTGGCCAATAGCGGCTGCTCAGCGGG
GCGCGCCGAGAGCAGCGGCCGGGAAGGGGCGGTGCGGGAGGCGGGGTGTGGGGCGGTAGTGTGGGCCCTG
TTCCTGCCCGCGCGGTGTTCCGCATTCTGCAAGCCTCCGGAGCGCACGTCGGCAGTCGGCTCCCTCGTTG
ACCGAATCACCGACCTCTCTCCCCAGGGGGATCCATGATGTCTTATCTAAAGCAACCGCCTTACGCAGTC
AATGGGCTGAGTCTGACCACTTCGGGTATGGACTTGCTGCATCCCTCCGTGGGCTACCCCGCCACCCCCC
GGAAACAGCGAAGGGAGAGGACGACATTTACTAGGGCACAGCTCGACGTTCTGGAAGCTCTGTTTGCCAA
GACCCGGTACCCAGACATCTTCATGAGGGAAGAGGTGGCACTGAAAATCAACTTGCCAGAATCCAGGGTG
CAGGTATGGTTTAAGAATCGAAGAGCTAAGTGCCGCCAACAGCAGCAGCAGCAGCAGAATGGAGGTCAGA
ACAAAGTGAGGCCTGCCAAGAAGAAGAGCTCTCCAGCTCGGGAAGTGAGTTCAGAGAGTGGAACAAGTGG
CCAGTTCAGTCCCCCCTCTAGTACCTCAGTCCCAACCATTGCCAGCAGCAGTGCTCCAGTGTCTATCTGG
AGCCCAGCGTCCATCTCCCCACTGTCTGACCCCTTGTCCACTTCCTCCTCCTGCATGCAGAGGTCCTATC
CCATGACCTATACTCAGGCTTCAGGTTATAGTCAAGGCTATGCTGGCTCAACTTCCTACTTTGGGGGCAT
GGACTGTGGATCTTATTTGACCCCTATGCATCACCAGCTTCCTGGACCAGGGGCCACACTCAGTCCCATG
GGTACCAATGCTGTTACCAGCCATCTCAATCAGTCCCCAGCTTCTCTTTCCACCCAGGGATATGGAGCTT
CAAGCTTGGGTTTTAACTCAACCACTGATTGCTTGGATTATAAGGACCAAACTGCCTCTTGGAAGCTTAA
CTTCAATGCTGACTGCTTGGATTATAAAGATCAGACGTCCTCATGGAAATTCCAGGTTTTGTGAGTCGAC
AATCAACCTCTGGATTACAAAATTTGTGAAAGATTGACTGGTATTCTTAACTATGTTGCTCCTTTTACGC
TATGTGGATACGCTGCTTTAATGCCTTTGTATCATGCTATTGCTTCCCGTATGGCTTTCATTTTCTCCTC
CTTGTATAAATCCTGGTTGCTGTCTCTTTATGAGGAGTTGTGGCCCGTTGTCAGGCAACGTGGCGTGGTG
TGCACTGTGTTTGCTGACGCAACCCCCACTGGTTGGGGCATTGCCACCACCTGTCAGCTCCTTTCCGGGA
CTTTCGCTTTCCCCCTCCCTATTGCCACGGCGGAACTCATCGCCGCCTGCCTTGCCCGCTGCTGGACAGG
GGCTCGGCTGTTGGGCACTGACAATTCCGTGGTGTTGTCGGGGAAGCTGACGTCCTTTCCATGGCTGCTC
GCCTGTGTTGCCACCTGGATTCTGCGCGGGACGTCCTTCTGCTACGTCCCTTCGGCCCTCAATCCAGCGG
ACCTTCCTTCCCGCGGCCTGCTGCCGGCTCTAGAGCCTCTTCCGCGTCTTCGCCTTCCCGGGTCGAGCTC
GGTACCTTTAAGACCAATGACTTACAAGGCAGCTGTAGATCTTAGCCACTTTTTAAAAGAAAAGGGGGGA
CTGGAAGGGCTAATTCACTCCCAACGAAGACAAGATCTGCTTTTTGCTTGTACTGGGTCTCTCTGGTTAG
ACCAGATCTGAGCCTGGGAGCTCTCTGGCTAACTAGGGAACCCACTGCTTAAGCCTCAATAAAGCTTGCC
TTGAGTGCTTCAAGTAGTGTGTGCCCGTCTGTTGTGTGACTCTGGTAACTAGAGATCCCTCAGACCCTTT
TAGTCAGTGTGGAAAATCTCTAGCAGTAGTAGTTCATGTCATCTTATTATTCAGTATTTATAACTTGCAA
AGAAATGAATATCAGAGAGTGAGAGGAACTTGTTTATTGCAGCTTATAATGGTTACAAATAAAGCAATAG
CATCACAAATTTCACAAATAAAGCATTTTTTTCACTGCATTCTAGTTGTGGTTTGTCCAAACTCATCAAT
GTATCTTATCATGTCTGGCTCTAGCTATCCCGCCCCTAACTCCGCCCAGTTCCGCCCATTCTCCGCCCCA
TGGCTGACTAATTTTTTTTATTTATGCAGAGGCCGAGGCCGCCTCGGCCTCTGAGCTATTCCAGAAGTAG
TGAGGAGGCTTTTTTGGAGGCCTAGGCTTTTGCGTCGAGACGTACCCAATTCGCCCTATAGTGAGTCGTA
TTACGCGCGCTCACTGGCCGTCGTTTTACAACGTCGTGACTGGGAAAACCCTGGCGTTACCCAACTTAAT
CGCCTTGCAGCACATCCCCCTTTCGCCAGCTGGCGTAATAGCGAAGAGGCCCGCACCGATCGCCCTTCCC
AACAGTTGCGCAGCCTGAATGGCGAATGGCGCG
[124 nt withheld, positions 7454-7577]
C
[91 nt withheld, positions 7579-7669]
A
[49 nt withheld, positions 7671-7719]
CCTTTGACGTTGGAGTCCACGTTCTTT
[37 nt withheld, positions 7747-7783]
ACCCTATCTCGGTCTATTCTTTTGATTTATAAGGGATTTTGCCGATTTCGGCCTATTGGTTAAAAAATGA
GCTGATTTAACAAAAATTTAACGCGAATTTTAACAAAATATTAACGTTTACAATTTCC
