>Addgene plasmid #35001 | Otx2 | addgene partial sequence | sequence record 43881 | WPRE-R 5'-CATAGCGTAAAAGGAGCAACA-3'
GTATCCAGAGGTTGATTGTCGACTCACAAAACCTGGAATTTCCATGANCACNTCTGATCTTTATAATCCA
AGCAGTCAGCATTGAAGTTAAGCTTCCAAGAGGCAGTTTGGTCCTTATAATCCAAGCAATCAGTGGTTGA
GTTAAAACCCAAGCTTGAAGCTCCATATCCCTGGGTGGAAAGAGAAGCTGGGGACTGATTGAGATGGCTG
GTAACAGCATTGGTACCCATGGGACTGAGTGTGGCCCCTGGTCCAGGAAGCTGGTGATGCATAGGGGTCA
AATAAGATCCACAGTCCATGCCCCCAAAGTAGGAAGTTGAGCCAGCATAGCCTTGACTATAACCTGAAGC
CTGAGTATAGGTCATGGGATAGGACCTCTGCATGCAGGAGGAGGAAGTGGACAAGGGGTCAGACAGTGGG
GAGATGGACGCTGGGCTCCAGATAGACACTGGAGCACTGCTGCTGGCAATGGTTGGGACTGAGGTACTAG
AGGGGGGACTGAACTGGCCACTTGTTCCACTCTCTGAACTCACTTCCCGAGCTGGAGAGCTCTTCTTCTT
GGCAGGCCTCACTTTGTTCTGACCTCCATTCTGCTGCTGCTGCTGCTGTTGGCGGCACTTAGCTCTTCGA
TTCTTAAACCATACCTGCACCCTGGATTCTGGCAAGTTGATTTTCAGTGCCACCTCTTCCCTCATGAAGA
TGTCTGGGTACCGGGTCTTGGCAAACAGAG
